>Addgene plasmid #63419 | pFusX4-10 | depositor partial sequence | sequence record 105356 | pFusX4_AGC
AGTCTTAAGCGTCTCCCCTGACCCCGGACCAAGTGGTGGCTATCGCCAGCAACATTGGCGGCAAGCAAGC
GCTCGAAACGGTGCAGCGGCTGTTGCCGGTGCTGTGCCAGGACCATGGCCTGACCCCGGACCAAGTGGTG
GCTATCGCCAGCAACAATGGCGGCAAGCAAGCGCTCGAAACGGTGCAGCGGCTGTTGCCGGTGCTGTGCC
AGGACCATGGCCTGACTCCGGACCAAGTGGTGGCTATCGCCAGCCACGATGGCGGCAAGCAAGCGCTCGA
AACGGTGCAGCGGCTGTTGCCGGTGCTGTGCCAGGACCATGGCCGAGACGTC
