>Addgene plasmid #63419 | pFusX4-10 | depositor partial sequence | sequence record 105357 | FusX4
CGTCTCCCCTGACCCCGGACCAAGTGGTGGCTATCGAGACCGGCGCCGCTACGGGCGCGTCCCATTCGCC
ATTCAGGCTGCGCAACTGTTGGGAAGGGCGATCGGTGCGGGCTCTTCGCTATTACGCCAGCTGGCGAAAG
GGGGATGTGCTGCAAGGCGATTAAGTTGGGAACGCCAGGGTTTTCCCAGTCACGACGTTGTAAAACGACG
GCCAGTGAGCGCGCGTAATCGACTCACTATAGGGCGAATTGGGTACCGGGCCCCCCCTCGAGGTCCTCCA
GCTTTTGTTCCCTTTAGTGAGGGTTAATTGCGCGCTTGGCGTAATCATGGTCATAGCTGTTTCCTGTGTG
AAATTGTTATCCGCTCACAATTCCACACAACATACGAGCCGGAAGCATAAAGTGTAAAGCCTGGGGTGCC
TAATGAGTGAGCTAACTCACATTAATTGCGTTGCGCTCACTGCCCGCTTTCCACCGGTGGTCTCTGGCGG
CAAGCAAGCGCTCGAAACGGTGCAGCGGCTGTTGCCGGTGCTGTGCCAGGACCATGGCCGAGACGTCTAG
ACCAGCCAGGACAGAAATGCCTCGACTTCGCTGCTACCCAAGGTTGCCGGGTGACGCACACCGTGGAAAC
GGATGAAGGCACGAACCCAGTGGACATAAGCCTGTTCGGTTCGTAAGCTGTAATGCAAGTAGCGTATGCG
CTCACGCAACTGGTCCAGAACCTTGACCGAACGCAGCGGTGGTAACGGCGCAGTGGCGGTTTTCATGGCT
TGTTATGACTGTTTTTTTGGGGTACAGTCTATGCCTCGGGCATCCAAGCAGCAAGCGCGTTACGCCGTGG
GTCGATGTTTGATGTTATGGAGCAGCAACGATGTTACGCAGCAGGGCAGTCGCCCTAAAACAAAGTTAAA
CATTATGAGGGAAGCGGTGATCGCCGAAGTATCGACTCAACTATCAGAGGTAGTTGGCGTCATCGAGCGC
CATCTCGAACCGACGTTGCTGGCCGTACATTTGTACGGCTCCGCAGTGGATGGCGGCCTGAAGCCACACA
GTGATATTGATTTGCTGGTTACGGTGACCGTAAGGCTTGATGAAACAACGCGGCGAGCTTTGATCAACGA
CCTTTTGGAAACTTCGGCTTCCCCTGGAGAGAGCGAGATTCTCCGCGCTGTAGAAGTCACCATTGTTGTG
CACGACGACATCATTCCGTGGCGTTATCCAGCTAAGCGCGAACTGCAATTTGGAGAATGGCAGCGCAATG
ACATTCTTGCAGGTATCTTCGAGCCAGCCACGATCGACATTGATCTGGCTATCTTGCTGACAAAAGCAAG
AGAACATAGCGTTGCCTTGGTAGGTCCAGCGGCGGAGGAACTCTTTGATCCGGTTCCTGAACAGGATCTA
TTTGAGGCGCTAAATGAAACCTTAACGCTATGGAACTCGCCGCCCGACTGGGCTGGCGATGAGCGAAATG
TAGTGCTTACGTTGTCCCGCATTTGGTACAGCGCAGTAACCGGCAAAATCGCGCCGAAGGATGTCGCTGC
CGACTGGGCAATGGAGCGCCTGCCGGCCCAGTATCAGCCCGTCATACTTGAAGCTAGACAGGCTTATCTT
GGACAAGAAGAAGATCGCTTGGCCTCGCGCGCAGATCAGTTGGAAGAATTTGTCCACTACGTGAAAGGCG
AGATCACCAAGGTAGTCGGCAAATAACCCTCGAGCCACCCATGACCAAAATCCCTTAACGTGAGTTACGC
GTCGTTCCACTGAGCGTCAGACCCCGTAGAAAAGATCAAAGGATCTTCTTGAGATCCTTTTTTTCTGCGC
GTAATCTGCTGCTTGCAAACAAAAAAACCACCGCTACCAGCGGTGGTTTGTTTGCCGGATCAAGAGCTAC
CAACTCTTTTTCCGAAGGTAACTGGCTTCAGCAGAGCGCAGATACCAAATACTGTCCTTCTAGTGTAGCC
GTAGTTAGGCCACCACTTCAAGAACTCTGTAGCACCGCCTACATACCTCGCTCTGCTAATCCTGTTACCA
GTGGCTGCTGCCAGTGGCGATAAGTCGTGTCTTACCGGGTTGGACTCAAGACGATAGTTACCGGATAAGG
CGCAGCGGTCGGGCTGAACGGGGGGTTCGTGCACACAGCCCAGCTTGGAGCGAACGACCTACACCGAACT
GAGATACCTACAGCGTGAGCATTGAGAAAGCGCCACGCTTCCCGAAGGGAGAAAGGCGGACAGGTATCCG
GTAAGCGGCAGGGTCGGAACAGGAGAGCGCACGAGGGAGCTTCCAGGGGGAAACGCCTGGTATCTTTATA
GTCCTGTCGGGTTTCGCCACCTCTGACTTGAGCGTCGATTTTTGTGATGCTCGTCAGGGGGGCGGAGCCT
ATGGAAAAACGCCAGCAACGCGGCCTTTTTACGGTTCCTGGCCTTTTGCTGGCCTTTTGCTCACATGTTC
TTTCCTGCGTTATCCCCTGATTCTGTGGATAACCGTATTACCGCCTTTGAGTGAGCTGATACCGCTCGCC
GCAGCCGAACGACCGAGCGCAGCGAGTCAGTGAGCGAGGAAGCGGAAGAGCGCCCAATACGCAAACCGCC
TCTCCCCGCGCGTTGGCCGATTCATTAATGCAGCTGGCACGACAGGTTTCCCGACTGGAAAGCGGGCAGT
GAGCGCAACGCAATTAATACGCGTACCGCTAGCCAGGAAGAGTTTGTAGAAACGCAAAAAGGCCATCCGT
CAGGATGGCCTTCTGCTTAGTTTGATGCCTGGCAGTTTATGGCGGGCGTCCTGCCCGCCACCCTCCGGGC
CGTTGCTTCACAACGTTCAAATCCGCTCCCGGCGGATTTGTCCTACTCAGGAGAGCGTTCACCGACAAAC
AACAGATAAAACGAAAGGCCCAGTCTTCCGACTGAGCCTTTCGTTTTATTTGATGCCTGGCAGTTCCCTA
CTCTCGCGTTAACGCTAGCATGGATGTTTTCCCAGTCACGACGTTGTAAAACGACGGCCAGTCTTAAG
