>Addgene plasmid #63419 | pFusX4-10 | addgene partial sequence | sequence record 115639 | pCR8_R1 5'-cgaaccgaacaggcttatgt-3'
GTGCGTCACCCGGCAACCTTGGGTAGCAGCGAAGTCGAGGCATTTCTGTCCTGGCTGGTCTAGACGTCTC
GGCCATGGTCCTGGCACAGCACCGGCAACAGCCGCTGCACCGTTTCGAGCGCTTGCTTGCCGCCATCGTG
GCTGGCGATAGCCACCACTTGGTCCGGAGTCAGGCCATGGTCCTGGCACAGCACCGGCAACAGCCGCTGC
ACCGTTTCGAGCGCTTGCTTGCCGCCATTGTTGCTGGCGATAGCCACCACTTGGTCCGGGGTCAGGCCAT
GGTCCTGGCACAGCACCGGCAACAGCCGCTGCACCGTTTCGAGCGCTTGCTTGCCGCCAATGTTGCTGGC
GATAGCCACCACTTGGTCCGGGGTCAGGGGAGACGCTTAAGACTGGCCGTCGTTTTACAACGTCGTGACT
GGGAAAACATCCATGCTAGCGTTAACGCGAGAGTAGGGAACTGCCAGGCATCAAATAAAACGAAAGGCTC
AGTCGGAAGACTGGGCCTTTCGTTTTATCTGTTGTTTGTCGGTGAACGCTCTCCTGAGTAGGACAAATCC
GCCGGGAGCGGATTTGAACGTTGTGAAGCAACGGCCCGGAGGGTGGCGGGCAGGACGCCCGCCATAAACT
GCCAGGCATCAAACTAAGCAGAAGGCCATCCTGACGGATGGCCTTTTTGCGTTTCTACAAACTCTTCCTG
GCTAGCGGTACGCGTATTAATTG
