[The description below was written by a language model from this plasmid's Addgene catalogue record.]
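Description:
pFusX4-10 is a component plasmid from the FusX TALE assembly system, a library-based kit designed to build custom TAL effector repeat arrays in a rapid one-step reaction. It is built on the FusX4 backbone (about 3 kb without insert), is classed as a TALEN-type vector, and is maintained in E. coli as a high-copy plasmid under spectinomycin selection. The record does not include a feature table, so the origin of replication and other backbone elements are not specified. The use of pCR8-type sequencing primers suggests a pCR8-related backbone, although this is not stated explicitly.

The insert is a synthetic, pre-assembled trimer of TALE repeats carrying the repeat-variable diresidues NI, NN and HD. Under the standard TALE code these recognise A, G and C respectively, which matches the alternative name X4_AGC. This trimer is designated to fill RVD positions 10 to 12 of the final repeat array. It was cloned into the backbone through BsaI sites that were destroyed in the process, consistent with Golden Gate-style construction using type IIS enzymes that cut outside their recognition sequences and leave defined overhangs.

In use, a plasmid such as this one is chosen from the position-specific library according to the target DNA sequence. It is then combined with the corresponding trimer plasmids for the other positions and with a receiver vector to generate a complete TALE DNA-binding domain, typically fused to a nuclease for genome editing. The plasmid has no stated promoter or expression function of its own and serves purely as a modular cloning intermediate.
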