Addgene plasmid #63419: pFusX4-10
Purpose: Encodes RVD positions 10-12 in TALEN assembly
Depositing lab: Stephen Ekker. Depositing organization: Mayo Foundation for Medical Education and Research. Publication: FusX: A rapid one-step TALE assembly system for genome science. Ma AC, McNulty MS, Tanya PL, Jarryd CM, Martinez-Galvez G, Argue DP, Lee HB, Urban MD, Bullard CE, Blackburn PR, Man TK, Clark KJ, Ekker SC. Hum Gene Ther. 2016 Jun;27(6):451-63. doi: 10.1089/hum.2015.172 PubMed 26854857.
Backbone
  Vector backbone: FusX4
  Backbone size w/o insert (bp): 3008
  Vector type: TALEN
Growth in bacteria
  Bacterial resistance: Spectinomycin, 50 μg/mL
  Growth temperature: 37°C
  Growth strain: DH5alpha
  Copy number: High Copy
Gene/Insert
  Gene/Insert name: NI NN HD (alt name: X4_AGC)
  Species: Synthetic
  Mutation: none
  Cloning method: Restriction Enzyme; 5′ cloning site BsaI (destroyed during cloning); 3′ cloning site BsaI (destroyed during cloning)
  Sequencing primers: 5′ pCR8_F1; 3′ pCR8_R1
Terms and licenses: Academic/Nonprofit Terms; Industry Terms: Not Available to Industry
How to cite: pFusX4-10 was a gift from Stephen Ekker (Addgene plasmid # 63419 ; http://n2t.net/addgene:63419 ; RRID:Addgene_63419)
